Addgene plasmid #174585: pICSL30019
Purpose: Level 0 N-terminal tag module carrying 6xHIS-3C
Depositing lab: Mark Banfield. Depositing organization: John Innes Centre.
Backbone
  Vector backbone: pUAP1
  Vector type: Synthetic Biology
Growth in bacteria
  Bacterial resistance: Spectinomycin, 50 μg/mL
  Growth temperature: 37°C
  Growth strain: DH5alpha
  Copy number: High Copy
Gene/Insert
  Gene/Insert name: 6xHIS-3C
  Species: Synthetic
  Cloning method: Unknown
  Sequencing primers: 5′ TCTGTGGATAACCGTATTACCGC; 3′ CCGAAAAGTGCCACCTGACG
Terms and licenses: Academic/Nonprofit Terms; Industry Terms: Not Available to Industry
How to cite: pICSL30019 was a gift from Mark Banfield (Addgene plasmid # 174585 ; http://n2t.net/addgene:174585 ; RRID:Addgene_174585)
