[The description below was written by a language model from this plasmid's Addgene catalogue record and pLannotate feature annotations shown in this document.]
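Description:
pICSL30019 is a small (about 2.3 kb) synthetic biology part plasmid built on the pUAP1 backbone and described as a Level 0 N-terminal tag module. "Level 0" is the terminology of hierarchical Golden Gate/MoClo-style assembly systems, in which basic standardized parts such as promoters, tags, coding sequences and terminators are stored individually in simple bacterial vectors. They are then combined in a defined order into transcription units. The record lists the cloning method as unknown and does not state the flanking restriction sites or fusion overhangs.

The insert is a synthetic 6xHIS-3C sequence: a hexahistidine tag, used for immobilised metal affinity purification, followed by a recognition site for 3C protease. This arrangement lets the tag be cleaved from the fusion partner after purification. As an N-terminal module it is meant to be joined upstream of a coding sequence part, so the plasmid carries no promoter or terminator recorded as driving the tag itself. The automated annotation does not pick out this short insert.

The annotation does identify the propagation elements. These are a high-copy ColE1/pUC-type origin of replication and the aadA gene, which confers spectinomycin (and streptomycin) resistance and matches the catalogue's spectinomycin selection in E. coli. An AmpR (bla) promoter is annotated upstream of aadA on the same strand and may drive the marker. The short fragments of a gentamicin acetyltransferase gene, an integron integrase and lacI look like non-functional remnants carried over with the resistance cassette and backbone. The plasmid's use, as far as the record supports it, is as a reusable building block for assembling constructs that express cleavable His-tagged proteins.
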