Features (pLannotate 1.2.2; 6 found; start..end, strand, type, name):
    163..951     -  CDS            aadA: S3AD_ECOLX - Experimental evidence at protein level: Swiss-Prot protein existence level 1. Mediates bacterial resistance to the antibiotics streptomycin and spectinomycin. From Escherichia coli.
    958..1014    -  CDS            GmR (fragment): gentamycin acetyltransferase; aacC1; confers resistance to gentamycin
   1102..1182    +  CDS            int (fragment): INT2_ECOLX - Protein inferred from homology: Swiss-Prot protein existence level 3. Putative integrase believed to be involved in the insertion of antibiotic resistance genes into plasmids and transposons. From Escherichia coli.
   1173..1277    -  promoter       AmpR promoter: bla
   1473..1522    -  CDS            lacI (fragment): lac repressor; lacI; The lac repressor binds to the lac operator to inhibit transcription in E. coli. This inhibition can be relieved by adding lactose or isopropyl-β-D-thiogalactopyranoside (IPTG).
   1705..2293    -  rep_origin     ori: high-copy-number ColE1/pMB1/pBR322/pUC origin of replication
>Addgene plasmid #174585 | pICSL30019 | addgene full sequence | sequence record 344733 | Addgene NGS Result
GATCTTTTCTACGGGGTCTGACGCTCAGTGGAACGAAAACTCACGTTAAGGGATTTTGGTCATGAGATTA
TCAAAAAGGATCTTCACCTAGATCCTTTTAAATTAAAAATGAAGTTTTAAATCAATCTAAAGTATATATG
AGTAAACTTGGTCTGACAGTTATTTGCCGACTACCTTGGTGATCTCGCCTTTTACGTAATGGACAAATTC
TTCCAACTGATCTGCGCGCGAGGCCAAGCGATCTTCTTCTTGTCCAAGATAAGCCTGTCTAGCTTCAAGT
ATGACGGGCTGATACTGGGCCGGCAGGCGCTCCATTGCCCAGTCGGCAGCGACATCCTTCGGCGCGATTT
TGCCGGTTACTGCGCTGTACCAAATGCGGGACAACGTAAGCACTACATTTCGCTCATCGCCAGCCCAGTC
GGGCGGCGAGTTCCATAGCGTTAAGGTTTCATTTAGCGCCTCAAATAGATCCTGTTCAGGAACCGGATCA
AAGAGTTCCTCCGCCGCTGGACCTACCAAGGCAACGCTATGTTCTCTTGCTTTTGTCAGCAAGATAGCCA
GATCAATGTCGATCGTGGCTGGCTCGAAGATACCTGCAAGAATGTCATTGCGCTGCCATTCTCCAAATTG
CAGTTCGCGCTTAGCTGGATAACGCCACGGAATGATGTCGTCGTGCACAACAATGGTGACTTCTACAGCG
CGGAGAATCTCGCTCTCTCCAGGGGAAGCCGAAGTTTCCAAAAGGTCGTTGATCAAAGCTCGCCGCGTTG
TTTCATCAAGCCTTACGGTCACCGTAACCAGCAAATCAATATCGCTGTGTGGCTTCAGGCCGCCATCCAC
TGCGGAGCCGTACAAATGTACGGCCAGCAACGTCGGTTCGAGATGGCGCTCGATGACGCCAACTACCTCT
GATAGTTGAGTCGATACTTCGGCGATCACCGCTTCCCTCATGATGTTTAACTTTGTTTTAGGGCGACTGC
CCTGCTGCGTAACATCGTTGCTGCTCCATAACATCAAACATCGACCCACGGCGTAACGCGCTTGCTGCTT
GGATGCCCGAGGCATAGACTGTACCCCAAAAAAAAACAGTCATAACAAGCCATGAAAACCGCCACTGCGC
CGTTACCACCGCTGCGTTCGGTCAAGGTTCTGGACCAGTTGCGTGAGCGCATACTCTTCCTTTTTCAATA
TTATTGAAGCATTTATCAGGGTTATTGTCTCATGAGCGGATACATATTTGAATGTATTTAGAAAAATAAA
CAAATAGGGGTTCCGCGCACATTTCCCCGAAAAGTGCCACCTGACGTCTAAGAAACCATTATTATCATGA
CATTAACCTATAAAAATAGGCGTATCACGAGGCCCTTTCGTCCACTGAAGAGCCACTGTGGTCTCACCAT
GGCACACCATCACCACCATCACAGCAGCGGTCTGGAAGTTCTGTTTCAGGGCCCAATGTGAGACCACGAG
TGATTAATGAATCGGCCAACGCGCGGGGAGAGGCGGTTTGCGTATTGGGCGCTCTTCCGCTTCCTCGCTC
ACTGACTCGCTGCGCTCGGTCGTTCGGCTGCGGCGAGCGGTATCAGCTCACTCAAAGGCGGTAATACGGT
TATCCACAGAATCAGGGGATAACGCAGGAAAGAACATGTGAGCAAAAGGCCAGCAAAAGGCCAGGAACCG
TAAAAAGGCCGCGTTGCTGGCGTTTTTCCATAGGCTCCGCCCCCCTGACGAGCATCACAAAAATCGACGC
TCAAGTCAGAGGTGGCGAAACCCGACAGGACTATAAAGATACCAGGCGTTTCCCCCTGGAAGCTCCCTCG
TGCGCTCTCCTGTTCCGACCCTGCCGCTTACCGGATACCTGTCCGCCTTTCTCCCTTCGGGAAGCGTGGC
GCTTTCTCATAGCTCACGCTGTAGGTATCTCAGTTCGGTGTAGGTCGTTCGCTCCAAGCTGGGCTGTGTG
CACGAACCCCCCGTTCAGCCCGACCGCTGCGCCTTATCCGGTAACTATCGTCTTGAGTCCAACCCGGTAA
GACACGACTTATCGCCACTGGCAGCAGCCACTGGTAACAGGATTAGCAGAGCGAGGTATGTAGGCGGTGC
TACAGAGTTCTTGAAGTGGTGGCCTAACTACGGCTACACTAGAAGAACAGTATTTGGTATCTGCGCTCTG
CTGAAGCCAGTTACCTTCGGAAAAAGAGTTGGTAGCTCTTGATCCGGCAAACAAACCACCGCTGGTAGCG
GTGGTTTTTTTGTTTGCAAGCAGCAGATTACGCGCAGAAAAAAAGGATCTCAAGAAGATCCTTT
